Addgene plasmid #117525: pEPOR0SP0015
Purpose: Level0 Golden Gate part: CDS, SpCas9-KA (no stop codon)
Depositing lab: Nicola Patron. Depositing organization: Earlham Institute. Publication: Comparison of efficiency and specificity of CRISPR-associated (Cas) nucleases in plants: An expanded toolkit for precision genome engineering. Raitskin O, Schudoma C, West A, Patron NJ. PLoS One. 2019 Feb 27;14(2):e0211598. doi: 10.1371/journal.pone.0211598. eCollection 2019. PubMed 30811422.
Backbone
  Vector backbone: pAGM1287
  Vector type: CRISPR
Growth in bacteria
  Bacterial resistance: Spectinomycin, 50 μg/mL
  Growth temperature: 37°C
  Growth strain: DH5alpha
  Copy number: High Copy
Gene/Insert
  Gene/Insert name: SpCas9-KA (no stop codon)
  Species: Streptococcus pyogenes
  Mutation: K855A
  Cloning method: Restriction Enzyme; 5′ cloning site BpiI (destroyed during cloning); 3′ cloning site BpiI (destroyed during cloning)
Terms and licenses: Academic/Nonprofit Terms; Industry Terms: Not Available to Industry
Depositor comments: Compatible with MoClo, Loop Please visit https://www.biorxiv.org/content/early/2018/09/20/422766 for BioRxiv preprint
How to cite: pEPOR0SP0015 was a gift from Nicola Patron (Addgene plasmid # 117525 ; http://n2t.net/addgene:117525 ; RRID:Addgene_117525)
