[The description below was written by a language model from this plasmid's Addgene catalogue record and pLannotate feature annotations shown in this document.]
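Description:
pEPOR0SP0015 is a Level 0 Golden Gate part plasmid built in the pAGM1287 backbone, carrying the coding sequence of a Streptococcus pyogenes Cas9 variant for modular assembly into larger CRISPR constructs. It is a small bacterial cloning vector of about 6.4 kb rather than an expression vector. Propagation in E. coli relies on a high-copy ColE1/pUC-type origin, and selection is with spectinomycin through the aadA aminoglycoside adenylyltransferase gene, which lies downstream of an annotated bla (AmpR) promoter. The short integrase, gentamicin acetyltransferase and lacI fragments picked up by the annotation are partial matches, most likely remnants flanking the resistance cassette and the cloning site, and are unlikely to be functional.

The payload is the roughly 4.1 kb Cas9 open reading frame carrying the K855A substitution (SpCas9-KA) and lacking a stop codon. K855A is generally known as a change intended to reduce off-target cleavage, although the record does not state this. The missing stop codon allows a C-terminal tag or other in-frame module to be fused during assembly. No promoter, terminator, nuclear localisation signal or guide RNA cassette is annotated around the insert, as expected for a coding-sequence part that obtains its regulatory elements from other modules. The insert was cloned with BpiI, and those sites were destroyed in the process. The depositor notes compatibility with the MoClo and Loop assembly systems. The associated work compares the efficiency and specificity of Cas nucleases in plants, so the part is intended for assembling plant genome-editing transcription units.
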