Features (pLannotate 1.2.2; 7 found; start..end, strand, type, name):
    122..226     +  promoter       AmpR promoter: bla
    217..297     -  CDS            int (fragment): INT2_ECOLX - Protein inferred from homology: Swiss-Prot protein existence level 3. Putative integrase believed to be involved in the insertion of antibiotic resistance genes into plasmids and transposons. From Escherichia coli.
    385..441     +  CDS            GmR (fragment): gentamycin acetyltransferase; aacC1; confers resistance to gentamycin
    448..1236    +  CDS            aadA: S3AD_ECOLX - Experimental evidence at protein level: Swiss-Prot protein existence level 1. Mediates bacterial resistance to the antibiotics streptomycin and spectinomycin. From Escherichia coli.
   1410..1998    +  rep_origin     ori: high-copy-number ColE1/pMB1/pBR322/pUC origin of replication
   2181..2230    +  CDS            lacI (fragment): lac repressor; lacI; The lac repressor binds to the lac operator to inhibit transcription in E. coli. This inhibition can be relieved by adding lactose or isopropyl-β-D-thiogalactopyranoside (IPTG).
   2247..6350    +  CDS            Cas9: Cas9 (Csn1) endonuclease from the Streptococcus pyogenes Type II CRISPR/Cas system generates RNA-guided double strand breaks in DNA
>Addgene plasmid #117525 | pEPOR0SP0015 | addgene full sequence | sequence record 227987 | Addgene NGS Result
TGAGACCACGAAGTGGCTCTTCAGTGGACGAAAGGGCCTCGTGATACGCCTATTTTTATAGGTTAATGTC
ATGATAATAATGGTTTCTTAGACGTCAGGTGGCACTTTTCGGGGAAATGTGCGCGGAACCCCTATTTGTT
TATTTTTCTAAATACATTCAAATATGTATCCGCTCATGAGACAATAACCCTGATAAATGCTTCAATAATA
TTGAAAAAGGAAGAGTATGCGCTCACGCAACTGGTCCAGAACCTTGACCGAACGCAGCGGTGGTAACGGC
GCAGTGGCGGTTTTCATGGCTTGTTATGACTGTTTTTTTTTGGGGTACAGTCTATGCCTCGGGCATCCAA
GCAGCAAGCGCGTTACGCCGTGGGTCGATGTTTGATGTTATGGAGCAGCAACGATGTTACGCAGCAGGGC
AGTCGCCCTAAAACAAAGTTAAACATCATGAGGGAAGCGGTGATCGCCGAAGTATCGACTCAACTATCAG
AGGTAGTTGGCGTCATCGAGCGCCATCTCGAACCGACGTTGCTGGCCGTACATTTGTACGGCTCCGCAGT
GGATGGCGGCCTGAAGCCACACAGCGATATTGATTTGCTGGTTACGGTGACCGTAAGGCTTGATGAAACA
ACGCGGCGAGCTTTGATCAACGACCTTTTGGAAACTTCGGCTTCCCCTGGAGAGAGCGAGATTCTCCGCG
CTGTAGAAGTCACCATTGTTGTGCACGACGACATCATTCCGTGGCGTTATCCAGCTAAGCGCGAACTGCA
ATTTGGAGAATGGCAGCGCAATGACATTCTTGCAGGTATCTTCGAGCCAGCCACGATCGACATTGATCTG
GCTATCTTGCTGACAAAAGCAAGAGAACATAGCGTTGCCTTGGTAGGTCCAGCGGCGGAGGAACTCTTTG
ATCCGGTTCCTGAACAGGATCTATTTGAGGCGCTAAATGAAACCTTAACGCTATGGAACTCGCCGCCCGA
CTGGGCTGGCGATGAGCGAAATGTAGTGCTTACGTTGTCCCGCATTTGGTACAGCGCAGTAACCGGCAAA
ATCGCGCCGAAGGATGTCGCTGCCGACTGGGCAATGGAGCGCCTGCCGGCCCAGTATCAGCCCGTCATAC
TTGAAGCTAGACAGGCTTATCTTGGACAAGAAGAAGATCGCTTGGCCTCGCGCGCAGATCAGTTGGAAGA
ATTTGTCCATTACGTAAAAGGCGAGATCACCAAGGTAGTCGGCAAATAACTGTCAGACCAAGTTTACTCA
TATATACTTTAGATTGATTTAAAACTTCATTTTTAATTTAAAAGGATCTAGGTGAAGATCCTTTTTGATA
ATCTCATGACCAAAATCCCTTAACGTGAGTTTTCGTTCCACTGAGCGTCAGACCCCGTAGAAAAGATCAA
AGGATCTTCTTGAGATCCTTTTTTTCTGCGCGTAATCTGCTGCTTGCAAACAAAAAAACCACCGCTACCA
GCGGTGGTTTGTTTGCCGGATCAAGAGCTACCAACTCTTTTTCCGAAGGTAACTGGCTTCAGCAGAGCGC
AGATACCAAATACTGTTCTTCTAGTGTAGCCGTAGTTAGGCCACCACTTCAAGAACTCTGTAGCACCGCC
TACATACCTCGCTCTGCTAATCCTGTTACCAGTGGCTGCTGCCAGTGGCGATAAGTCGTGTCTTACCGGG
TTGGACTCAAGACGATAGTTACCGGATAAGGCGCAGCGGTCGGGCTGAACGGGGGGTTCGTGCACACAGC
CCAGCTTGGAGCGAACGACCTACACCGAACTGAGATACCTACAGCGTGAGCTATGAGAAAGCGCCACGCT
TCCCGAAGGGAGAAAGGCGGACAGGTATCCGGTAAGCGGCAGGGTCGGAACAGGAGAGCGCACGAGGGAG
CTTCCAGGGGGAAACGCCTGGTATCTTTATAGTCCTGTCGGGTTTCGCCACCTCTGACTTGAGCGTCGAT
TTTTGTGATGCTCGTCAGGGGGGCGGAGCCTATGGAAAAACGCCAGCAACGCGGCCTTTTTACGGTTCCT
GGCCTTTTGCTGGCCTTTTGCTCACATGTTCTTTCCTGCGTTATCCCCTGATTCTGTGGATAACCGTATT
ACCGCCTTTGAGTGAGCTGATACCGCTCGCCGCAGCCGAACGACCGAGCGCAGCGAGTCAGTGAGCGAGG
AAGCGGAAGAGCGCCCAATACGCAAACCGCCTCTCCCCGCGCGTTGGCCGATTCATTAATCACTCTGTGG
TCTCAAATGGACAAGAAGTACTCCATTGGGCTCGATATCGGCACAAACAGCGTCGGCTGGGCCGTCATTA
CGGACGAGTACAAGGTGCCGAGCAAAAAATTCAAAGTTCTGGGCAATACCGATCGCCACAGCATAAAGAA
GAACCTCATTGGCGCCCTCCTGTTCGACTCCGGGGAGACGGCCGAAGCCACGCGGCTCAAAAGAACAGCA
CGGCGCAGATATACCCGCAGAAAGAATCGGATCTGCTACCTGCAGGAGATCTTTAGTAATGAGATGGCTA
AGGTGGATGACTCTTTCTTCCATAGGCTGGAGGAGTCCTTTTTGGTGGAGGAGGATAAAAAGCACGAGCG
CCACCCAATCTTTGGCAATATCGTGGACGAGGTGGCGTACCATGAAAAGTACCCAACCATATATCATCTG
AGGAAGAAGCTTGTAGACAGTACTGATAAGGCTGACTTGCGGTTGATCTATCTCGCGCTGGCGCATATGA
TCAAATTTCGGGGACACTTCCTCATCGAGGGGGACCTGAACCCAGACAACAGCGATGTCGACAAACTCTT
TATCCAACTGGTTCAGACTTACAATCAGCTTTTCGAAGAGAACCCGATCAACGCATCCGGAGTTGACGCC
AAAGCAATCCTGAGCGCTAGGCTGTCCAAATCCCGGCGGCTCGAAAACCTCATCGCACAGCTCCCTGGGG
AGAAGAAGAACGGCCTGTTTGGTAATCTTATCGCCCTGTCACTCGGGCTGACCCCCAACTTTAAATCTAA
CTTCGACCTGGCCGAAGATGCCAAGCTTCAACTGAGCAAAGACACCTACGATGATGATCTCGACAATCTG
CTGGCCCAGATCGGCGACCAGTACGCAGACCTTTTTTTGGCGGCAAAGAACCTGTCAGACGCCATTCTGC
TGAGTGATATTCTGCGAGTGAACACGGAGATCACCAAAGCTCCGCTGAGCGCTAGTATGATCAAGCGCTA
TGATGAGCACCACCAAGACTTGACTTTGCTGAAGGCCCTTGTCAGACAGCAACTGCCTGAGAAGTACAAG
GAAATTTTCTTCGATCAGTCTAAAAATGGCTACGCCGGATACATTGACGGCGGAGCAAGCCAGGAGGAAT
TTTACAAATTTATTAAGCCCATCTTGGAAAAAATGGACGGCACCGAGGAGCTGCTGGTAAAGCTTAACAG
AGAAGATCTGTTGCGCAAACAGCGCACTTTCGACAATGGAAGCATCCCCCACCAGATTCACCTGGGCGAA
CTGCACGCTATCCTCAGGCGGCAAGAGGATTTCTACCCCTTTTTGAAAGATAACAGGGAAAAGATTGAGA
AAATCCTCACATTTCGGATACCCTACTATGTAGGCCCCCTCGCCCGGGGAAATTCCAGATTCGCGTGGAT
GACTCGCAAATCAGAAGAGACTATCACTCCCTGGAACTTCGAGGAAGTCGTGGATAAGGGGGCCTCTGCC
CAGTCCTTCATCGAAAGGATGACTAACTTTGATAAAAATCTGCCTAACGAAAAGGTGCTTCCTAAACACT
CTCTGCTGTACGAGTACTTCACAGTTTATAACGAGCTCACCAAGGTCAAATACGTCACAGAAGGGATGAG
AAAGCCAGCATTCCTGTCTGGAGAGCAGAAGAAAGCTATCGTGGACCTCCTCTTCAAGACGAACCGGAAA
GTTACCGTGAAACAGCTCAAAGAAGATTATTTCAAAAAGATTGAATGTTTCGACTCTGTTGAAATCAGCG
GAGTGGAGGATCGCTTCAACGCATCCCTGGGAACGTATCACGATCTCCTGAAAATCATTAAAGACAAGGA
CTTCCTGGACAATGAGGAGAACGAGGACATTCTTGAGGACATTGTCCTCACCCTTACGTTGTTTGAAGAT
AGGGAGATGATTGAAGAACGCTTGAAAACTTACGCTCATCTCTTCGACGACAAAGTCATGAAACAGCTCA
AGAGGCGCCGATATACAGGATGGGGGCGGCTGTCAAGAAAACTGATCAATGGGATCCGAGACAAGCAGAG
TGGAAAGACAATCCTGGATTTTCTTAAGTCCGATGGATTTGCCAACCGGAACTTCATGCAGTTGATCCAT
GATGACTCTCTCACCTTTAAGGAGGACATCCAGAAAGCACAAGTTTCTGGCCAGGGGGACAGTCTCCACG
AGCACATCGCTAATCTTGCAGGTAGCCCAGCTATCAAAAAGGGAATACTGCAGACCGTTAAGGTCGTGGA
TGAACTCGTCAAAGTAATGGGAAGGCATAAGCCCGAGAATATCGTTATCGAGATGGCCCGAGAGAACCAA
ACTACCCAGAAGGGACAGAAGAACAGTAGGGAAAGGATGAAGAGGATTGAAGAGGGTATAAAAGAACTGG
GGTCCCAAATCCTTAAGGAACACCCAGTTGAAAACACCCAGCTTCAGAATGAGAAGCTCTACCTGTACTA
CCTGCAGAACGGCAGGGACATGTACGTGGATCAGGAACTGGACATCAATCGGCTCTCCGACTACGACGTG
GATCATATCGTGCCCCAGTCTTTTCTCAAAGATGATTCTATTGATAATGCAGTGTTGACAAGATCCGATA
AAAATAGAGGGAAGAGTGATAACGTCCCCTCAGAAGAAGTTGTCAAGAAAATGAAAAATTATTGGCGGCA
GCTGCTGAACGCCAAACTGATCACACAACGGAAGTTCGATAATCTGACTAAGGCTGAACGAGGTGGCCTG
TCTGAGTTGGATAAAGCCGGCTTCATCAAAAGGCAGCTTGTTGAGACACGCCAGATCACCAAGCACGTGG
CCCAAATTCTCGATTCACGCATGAACACCAAGTACGATGAAAATGACAAACTGATTCGAGAGGTGAAAGT
TATTACTCTGAAGTCTAAGCTGGTTTCAGATTTCAGAAAGGACTTTCAGTTTTATAAGGTGAGAGAGATC
AACAATTACCACCATGCGCATGATGCCTACCTGAATGCAGTGGTAGGCACTGCACTTATCAAAAAATATC
CCAAGCTTGAATCTGAATTTGTTTACGGAGACTATAAAGTGTACGATGTTAGGAAAATGATCGCAAAGTC
TGAGCAGGAAATAGGCAAGGCCACCGCTAAGTACTTCTTTTACAGCAATATTATGAATTTTTTCAAGACC
GAGATTACACTGGCCAATGGAGAGATTCGGAAGCGACCACTTATCGAAACAAACGGAGAAACAGGAGAAA
TCGTGTGGGACAAGGGTAGGGATTTCGCGACAGTCCGGAAGGTCCTGTCCATGCCGCAGGTGAACATCGT
TAAAAAGACCGAAGTACAGACCGGAGGCTTCTCCAAGGAAAGTATCCTCCCGAAAAGGAACAGCGACAAG
CTGATCGCACGCAAAAAAGATTGGGACCCCAAGAAATACGGCGGATTCGATTCTCCTACAGTCGCTTACA
GTGTACTGGTTGTGGCCAAAGTGGAGAAAGGGAAGTCTAAAAAACTCAAAAGCGTCAAGGAACTGCTGGG
CATCACAATCATGGAGCGATCAAGCTTCGAAAAAAACCCCATCGACTTTCTCGAGGCGAAAGGATATAAA
GAGGTCAAAAAAGACCTCATCATTAAGCTTCCCAAGTACTCTCTCTTTGAGCTTGAAAACGGCCGGAAAC
GAATGCTCGCTAGTGCGGGCGAGCTGCAGAAAGGTAACGAGCTGGCACTGCCCTCTAAATACGTTAATTT
CTTGTATCTGGCCAGCCACTATGAAAAGCTCAAAGGATCTCCCGAAGATAATGAGCAGAAGCAGCTGTTC
GTGGAACAACACAAACACTACCTTGATGAGATCATCGAGCAAATAAGCGAATTCTCCAAAAGAGTGATCC
TCGCCGACGCTAACCTCGATAAGGTGCTTTCTGCTTACAATAAGCACAGGGATAAGCCCATCAGGGAGCA
GGCAGAAAACATTATCCACTTGTTTACTCTGACCAACTTGGGCGCGCCTGCAGCCTTCAAGTACTTCGAC
ACCACCATAGACAGAAAGCGGTACACCTCTACAAAGGAGGTCCTGGACGCCACACTGATTCATCAGTCAA
TTACGGGGCTCTATGAAACAAGAATCGACCTCTCTCAGCTCGGTGGAGACAGCAGGGCTGACCCCAAGAA
GAAGAGGAAGGTGGGTTCG
